>Addgene plasmid #133967 | pSCBE3-HF | addgene full sequence | sequence record 266620 | Addgene NGS Result
AGCTCGGCTTTTCGCCATTCGTATTGCACGACATTGCACTCCACCGCTGATGACATCAGTCGATCATAGC
ACGATCAACGGCACTGTTGCAAATAGTCGGTGGTGATAAACTTATCATCCCCTTTTGCTGATGGAGCTGC
ACATGAACCCATTCAAAGGCCGGCATTTTCAGCGTGACATCATTCTGTGGGCCGTACGCTGGTACTGCAA
ATACGGCATCAGTTACCGTGAGCTGCAGGTCGACGGATCCCTTTAGTGAGGGTTAATTGCGGCCGCGAAT
TCTTGAAGACGAAAGGGCCTCGTGATACGCCTATTTTTATAGGTTAATGTCATGATAATAATGGTTTCTT
AGACGTCAGGTGGCACTTTTCGGGGAAATGTGCGCGGAACCCCTATTTGTTTATTTTTCTAAATACATTC
AAATATGTATCCGCTCATGAGACAATAACCCTGATAAATGCTTCAATAATATTGAAAAAGGAAGAGTATG
AGTATTCAACATTTCCGTGTCGCCCTTATTCCCTTTTTTGCGGCATTTTGCCTTCCTGTTTTTGCTCACC
CAGAAACGCTGGTGAAAGTAAAAGATGCTGAAGATCAGTTGGGTGCACGAGTGGGTTACATCGAACTGGA
TCTCAACAGCGGTAAGATCCTTGAGAGTTTTCGCCCCGAAGAACGTTTTCCAATGATGAGCACTTTTAAA
GTTCTGCTATGTGGCGCGGTATTATCCCGTGTTGACGCCGGGCAAGAGCAACTCGGTCGCCGCATACACT
ATTCTCAGAATGACTTGGTTGAGTACTCACCAGTCACAGAAAAGCATCTTACGGATGGCATGACAGTAAG
AGAATTATGCAGTGCTGCCATAACCATGAGTGATAACACTGCGGCCAACTTACTTCTGACAACGATCGGA
GGACCGAAGGAGCTAACCGCTTTTTTGCACAACATGGGGGATCATGTAACTCGCCTTGATCGTTGGGAAC
CGGAGCTGAATGAAGCCATACCAAACGACGAGCGTGACACCACGATGCCTGCAGCAATGGCAACAACGTT
GCGCAAACTATTAACTGGCGAACTACTTACTCTAGCTTCCCGGCAACAATTAATAGACTGGATGGAGGCG
GATAAAGTTGCAGGACCACTTCTGCGCTCGGCCCTTCCGGCTGGCTGGTTTATTGCTGATAAATCTGGAG
CCGGTGAGCGTGGGTCTCGCGGTATCATTGCAGCACTGGGGCCAGATGGTAAGCCCTCCCGTATCGTAGT
TATCTACACGACGGGGAGTCAGGCAACTATGGATGAACGAAATAGACAGATCGCTGAGATAGGTGCCTCA
CTGATTAAGCATTGGTAACTGTCAGACCAAGTTTACTCATATATACTTTAGATTGATTTAAAACTTCATT
TTTAATTTAAAAGGATCTAGGTGAAGATCCTTTTTGATAATCTCATGACCAAAATCCCTTAACGTGAGTT
TTCGTTCCACTGAGCGTCAGACCCCGTAGAAAAGATCAAAGGATCTTCTTGAGATCCTTTTTTTCTGCGC
GTAATCTGCTGCTTGCAAACAAAAAAACCACCGCTACCAGCGGTGGTTTGTTTGCCGGATCAAGAGCTAC
CAACTCTTTTTCCGAAGGTAACTGGCTTCAGCAGAGCGCAGATACCAAATACTGTCCTTCTAGTGTAGCC
GTAGTTAGGCCACCACTTCAAGAACTCTGTAGCACCGCCTACATACCTCGCTCTGCTAATCCTGTTACCA
GTGGCTGCTGCCAGTGGCGATAAGTCGTGTCTTACCGGGTTGGACTCAAGACGATAGTTACCGGATAAGG
CGCAGCGGTCGGGCTGAACGGGGGGTTCGTGCACACAGCCCAGCTTGGAGCGAACGACCTACACCGAACT
GAGATACCTACAGCGTGAGCTATGAGAAAGCGCCACGCTTCCCGAAGGGAGAAAGGCGGACAGGTATCCG
GTAAGCGGCAGGGTCGGAACAGGAGAGCGCACGAGGGAGCTTCCAGGGGGAAACGCCTGGTATCTTTATA
GTCCTGTCGGGTTTCGCCACCTCTGACTTGAGCGTCGATTTTTGTGATGCTCGTCAGGGGGGCGGAGCCT
ATGGAAAAACGCCAGCAACGCGGCCTTTTTACGGTTCCTGGCCTTTTGCTGGCCTTTTGCTCACATGTTC
TTTCCTGCGTTATCCCCTGATTCTGTGGATAACCGTATTACCGCCTTTGAGTGAGCTGATACCGCTCGCC
GCAGCCGAACGACCGAGCGCAGCGAGTCAGTGAGCGAGGAAGCGGAAGAGCGCTGACTTCCGCGTTTCCA
GACTTTACGAAACACGGAAACCGAAGACCATTCATGTTGTTGCTCAGGTCGCAGACGTTTTGCAGCAGCA
GTCGCTTCACGTTCGCTCGCGTATCGGTGATTCATTCTGCTAACCAGTAAGGCAACCCCGCCAGCCTAGC
CGGGTCCTCAACGACAGGAGCACGATCATGCGCACCCGTCAGATCCAGACATGATAAGATACATTGATGA
GTTTGGACAAACCACAACTAGAATGCAGTGAAAAAAATGCTTTATTTGTGAAATTTGTGATGCTATTGCT
TTATTTGTAACCATTATAAGCTGCAATAAACAAGTTCCCGCACGATCAGCGTCCCGCCGACCAGGAGCAG
TGCGGCCAGCACTGCCGCTAACGCCTGGTCCTGGTCCCGGTCCTGGTGGTGCATCAGTCCTCCCCGTGAT
CACTTCGGCACCCACCGTAGTGATCACCCCCGACAGCGGATCAAGGGGTTTGCGGGTCCCGGTCGGCGCC
GGGCGGGGGAGGCAGGAGCCGCCGACGCTGCCTCTGGGACGGGCCGGACGGCAGGGGGACCGGCGGCCGG
GCGAGCTGCAGCCGGGGGTCCGGCAGGGCCGGAGCGGGCGGAACCGTGCTCTGACCTGCGGCCCGAGTTT
CGTCACGTGACGGAATGGAAGGCTGCTGCATTTCGTCACGTGACGTATCTCGGCGAGCGACTGCCGACGC
CACGGCGGACACGATCGCCTCGCGCTGGCGCCGGGCCTCGTACGCCCGCTGGCGGCAGGAGCGGCGGCAG
TAGTCCCGGCTCCGGCCGACGCCGGATTGCTTGATCTCCGAGCCGCACCAGGCGCAGAGCTTCGCGCCGT
CGGCGTCCCTGGGGGTGGTGGTGCTCATGGCCGACGACCGTACGCGGCACGTCTCGTAGCGAGGCGAGTC
GGGCGCGAGGTACCGCCTGCACGAAGTGCCGGCGGGGCCGACCCCGGGCGAGTAATCCCAGGATTACTCC
CGCGGCTTCGACCCCGGCCGCCGTCGCCGCGTACGTCACCGACCCCCGCCGTACGTCACCGGGATGACGT
ACGGCGGGGGGGAGCGAGTTAGTGCGAAGTGGGCCCACTTGCGAGCCGGGCGATGTGCCGGGCGGCCCGC
TCCTGGCGGTCGTCGGCGTCGTCGTCCTGGTCGTCGTCCTGCTCTCGCCGTCGGCGTGCAGTTGCTTCCT
CGCGGCGCTGGGCGAGGGCGGCGAGCATGTCGGCGTACGCCTCGGCCACCTCCCCCGCCGTGAGCACCAC
CACTGTGTCGGCCGCGTCGGCCAGCGCCAGGACCTCCCGCACCCGTTCGCCCACGGCCGCCGAATCCTCG
TTGCCGTCCTTGCCTTCGGCGGCCCGGGTCGCCTCGAGGTCGAGGGCGCGGCGGGTGACCGCGTGCCATC
CGTCCTCGGTCACGGCGACCCCGGCCCGCAGCTCCCCGCCGTCGGCGTCGGCCGCCAGGAGCAGATCGAG
GTCGTCGGCCTCGGTGTCGCCGCCGTCGAGCCCGAGCATCTGCCGCAGGTAGCGGGTCCATTCGATGGCC
CGGCGTCCCCGGGTTGCCCGCTCGTACTCGTGCCAGCGCGAGAGGTTCCACTCCAGCGAGCCGACCCCGG
CGGCGTCGTCCTCGGTCATGCCGCCGGTCAGGTCCCCGATCCGTCCGAGGAGTTCGAACGGGGCGACGTT
CCCGCCGGTCGCCGTCTTGAGGTCGGCGCGGGCGAGTTCGAGGGCGGGCGCCTTCCCGTCCTGGGTCTTG
GCGATGTACTCGGCGAGGTCGTTGGCGTCGCGCTCGGTCTCCAGCCGCTTGAAGTCGACGCCGTGCCGGT
CGTCGGGCGTGAAGGCGGGGTTGACCTTGCGCAGGGCGGCGGTCCACACGGACCGCCAGTGCCCCTGCCA
CTCGTCGAGCGCGGCGCCGGTCGGCTCGAAGGTGGCGACGATCTGCTTCGCGGACCGCTCCCCCTCGGTC
CGGCCGCCGACCAGGACGATCGCGTGGATGTGCGGGTGCCAGCCGTTGATCTGCCCCACGGTGACTTCGG
TCGCGCGGATCATGCCGACGTACCCGATCCGGTCTCGGATGCCCTCGCGGTCGGCGGCCCGGTGCCCGTC
CTTGGCCCGGCGTCCGGCCCACGTGCCGCCCGTGATCAGTCGCTGGTAGGCGCCCGGCCGCCGGGGGCTG
TCCGGCGTCTTCCGGGTGCCCTGGAGGGCGTCCATGAGGTCCGCGAGCCGGTCCGTGTGCCCATGGCGGG
CCGTGAAGGTGACCAGGTAGGCGGTCCCCCCGCGCTTGATCCACTCGACCACGGCGGCGGTGATCTCCTC
GGCCCGCTTGTGCCGGATCGTGGCGGCGCAGACCGGGCAGAGCCAGATCCGCCCGCACCGCATCAGGCCC
AGGACCACGGACGTTCCGGCCGCCGTCTGGGCGACGATCACGCCGGAGGCAGGGTCCATCAGGGCGCGGC
CGCAGCCCTTGCACGCGGCGTCCCCGCTGATCCGCCACAGCGTCCGGCGGCGGCTGTACCGGGCGGCTTT
CCGCAGTCGGGCAGCGTCGCTCCGCGACGTGCTTCCTACTTCCGAGAGGCTGTCGCCTCTCGGGCTCTCC
CCATCCACCCCGTCCGGAGAAACCGCAGGTCGGAGGGGTGCGGGAAACTCTGTTGTTTCTTTCCCAAGGT
GTTCGCTTTTGCCTCGGGCGGCATCTCGCGTCACACGCGCGATCGCCCGCTTCGCTGCCATCCGGCAGCG
GTCTGAGCAGTAGATACGCGGCCGTTTGCCCGGTGTGTGGGCAATTGCGGTCCCGCAGTGGCAGCGGGGC
CCGGCGGGCCGATCTGGCAATGCCTCGGCATCGCTCCGTACTCTGGGCACGAGCAACGTTCCTGTCTCGC
CCGGCTAAGGGGCGCGAGTCTGGGAGCGGACGGGTCGGAGGTGCGAAGTCCGGCCCGTTGCTCTTTGGTC
TGGTGGGAATCCTGGCACCAATCGGGCCAGAGGTTCCCTCCGCCACTCCCGACGCCCCTTGGGGCTGGTG
TGACTTGGAGGGCCGAAGAGAGCCCCGCCGGTGATCCGGCGGGGCTTTGACGTGCGGTCAGTGCGTGTGT
CGGCGAGCGATGGCCACGAGGCCCTGGAAGCCGAGCGGTCCGGCGAAGTCGGCCCAGTCGCAACCGGGCT
CAGCGCAGTGGGCGGACCAGCCACCGCCGTTGGGGTCCTGGACCAGGTTCACGGTCCCCTCGGTCAGGCG
TCCGTCGAAGTCGGTCATGGTCGGTCTCCTGGTGGGTGGGGGCGGGGCGCCAGCACGAAGTGCCGGCGCC
CCGCGGGGGTTGGTCGGGTCAGGCGCCGAACCGGCGGGCGGCGGCGGCGACCAGGCCGTCGGCGGCGGCC
ATGGCGCGGTCGCGGTCGGTGGTGAGGGCGGTGCGGTCGGCGGCGGCCCAGTCCTGCTCTCACGCAACGT
CTACGTGGACGCTCAGGGCGACACGATCGAGGTCGGGGAGTCCGTCGCTCCGGCGGGCCGCTGGCGCGTC
CACCGGGACTGATCAAGGCGAATACTTCATATGGCCCTGCAGGCGGAAGTCAGGTAGACACGACTTCCGC
TAGTCCTTGCAAGGTCTGCTGACGTGAGGCGGGGCGGTCGTTTTTGACCGCCCTGCCTTCGTCATGTAGG
CTCGCTCGCTGTGCCTGGCGTGTCATCAGACGCCCAGGTCCCGGTGCCGTGAGGCCCGGGCCATCGAGCC
GGTGGTACGTGGCTGCGGTCCCCTTGTGAGGGCTGCGCGCCGTGTGCTGTCCGGCGCGCACAGCCTTGAA
TCCACCCGCGGGGGCCGGCCGGTCTCCGTGAGCTCGAGTAGACGACGGAGACGTAATGTCGTCCGAGACC
GGCCCGGTGGCCGTGGACCCGACCCTGCGTCGCCGCATCGAGCCGCACGAGTTCGAGGTGTTCTTCGACC
CGCGGGAGCTGCGCAAGGAGACCTGCCTGCTGTACGAGATCAACTGGGGCGGCCGGCACTCGATCTGGCG
CCACACCTCGCAGAACACCAACAAGCACGTCGAGGTGAACTTCATCGAGAAGTTCACCACCGAGCGGTAC
TTCTGCCCGAACACCCGCTGCTCGATCACCTGGTTCCTGTCCTGGTCCCCGTGCGGCGAGTGCTCCCGGG
CGATCACCGAGTTCCTGTCCCGCTACCCGCACGTCACCCTGTTCATCTACATCGCCCGGCTGTACCACCA
CGCCGACCCGCGGAACCGGCAGGGCCTGCGCGACCTGATCTCCTCCGGCGTGACCATCCAGATCATGACC
GAGCAGGAGTCCGGCTACTGCTGGCGGAACTTCGTCAACTACTCGCCGTCCAACGAGGCCCACTGGCCGC
GGTACCCGCACCTGTGGGTGCGCCTGTACGTCCTGGAGCTGTACTGCATCATCCTGGGCCTGCCGCCGTG
CCTGAACATCCTGCGTCGCAAGCAGCCGCAGCTGACCTTCTTCACCATCGCCCTGCAGTCCTGCCACTAC
CAGCGCCTGCCGCCGCACATCCTGTGGGCGACCGGCCTGAAGTCCGGCTCGGAGACCCCGGGCACCTCGG
AGTCCGCCACCCCGGAGTCCGACAAGAAGTACAGCATCGGCCTGGCCATCGGCACCAACAGCGTGGGCTG
GGCGGTCATCACCGACGAGTACAAGGTCCCCTCCAAGAAGTTCAAGGTCCTGGGCAACACCGACCGGCAC
TCGATCAAGAAGAACCTGATCGGCGCCCTGCTCTTCGACAGCGGCGAGACCGCCGAGGCGACCCGCCTGA
AGCGGACCGCGCGCCGGCGCTACACCCGGCGCAAGAACCGCATCTGCTACCTCCAGGAAATCTTCTCCAA
CGAGATGGCCAAGGTCGACGACTCGTTCTTCCACCGGCTCGAGGAGAGCTTCCTGGTGGAGGAGGACAAG
AAGCACGAGCGCCACCCGATCTTCGGCAACATCGTCGACGAGGTGGCCTACCACGAGAAGTACCCCACCA
TCTACCACCTCCGCAAGAAGCTGGTCGACTCGACCGACAAGGCGGACCTGCGGCTCATCTACCTGGCCCT
CGCGCACATGATCAAGTTCCGCGGCCACTTCCTCATCGAGGGCGACCTGAACCCGGACAACTCCGACGTC
GACAAGCTCTTCATCCAGCTGGTGCAGACCTACAACCAGCTGTTCGAGGAGAACCCCATCAACGCCAGCG
GCGTCGACGCCAAGGCGATCCTCTCCGCGCGCCTGAGCAAGTCCCGGCGCCTGGAGAACCTCATCGCCCA
GCTGCCGGGCGAGAAGAAGAACGGCCTCTTCGGCAACCTGATCGCGCTGTCGCTCGGCCTGACCCCCAAC
TTCAAGAGCAACTTCGACCTGGCCGAGGACGCGAAGCTCCAGCTGTCCAAGGACACCTACGACGACGACC
TGGACAACCTGCTCGCCCAGATCGGCGACCAGTACGCGGACCTCTTCCTGGCCGCGAAGAACCTCTCGGA
CGCCATCCTGCTCAGCGACATCCTGCGGGTCAACACCGAGATCACCAAGGCCCCGCTGTCGGCGAGCATG
ATCAAGCGGTACGACGAGCACCACCAGGACCTGACCCTGCTCAAGGCCCTCGTGCGCCAGCAGCTGCCCG
AGAAGTACAAGGAAATCTTCTTCGACCAGTCCAAGAACGGCTACGCCGGCTACATCGACGGCGGCGCGTC
GCAGGAGGAGTTCTACAAGTTCATCAAGCCGATCCTGGAGAAGATGGACGGCACCGAGGAGCTGCTCGTC
AAGCTGAACCGCGAGGACCTGCTCCGCAAGCAGCGGACCTTCGACAACGGCTCCATCCCGCACCAGATCC
ACCTGGGCGAGCTGCACGCCATCCTCCGGCGCCAGGAGGACTTCTACCCCTTCCTGAAGGACAACCGCGA
GAAGATCGAGAAGATCCTGACCTTCCGCATCCCGTACTACGTCGGCCCCCTGGCCCGCGGCAACTCCCGG
TTCGCGTGGATGACCCGGAAGTCGGAGGAGACCATCACCCCGTGGAACTTCGAGGAGGTCGTGGACAAGG
GCGCCTCCGCCCAGTCGTTCATCGAGCGCATGACCGCCTTCGACAAGAACCTCCCGAACGAGAAGGTCCT
GCCCAAGCACTCCCTGCTCTACGAGTACTTCACCGTGTACAACGAGCTGACCAAGGTCAAGTACGTGACC
GAGGGCATGCGGAAGCCGGCCTTCCTGTCGGGCGAGCAGAAGAAGGCGATCGTCGACCTGCTCTTCAAGA
CCAACCGCAAGGTCACCGTGAAGCAGCTGAAGGAGGACTACTTCAAGAAGATCGAGTGCTTCGACTCCGT
CGAGATCAGCGGCGTGGAGGACCGCTTCAACGCCTCCCTGGGCACCTACCACGACCTGCTCAAGATCATC
AAGGACAAGGACTTCCTCGACAACGAGGAGAACGAGGACATCCTGGAGGACATCGTCCTCACCCTGACCC
TCTTCGAGGACCGCGAGATGATCGAGGAGCGGCTCAAGACCTACGCCCACCTGTTCGACGACAAGGTGAT
GAAGCAGCTGAAGCGGCGCCGGTACACCGGCTGGGGCGCCCTCTCCCGGAAGCTGATCAACGGCATCCGG
GACAAGCAGAGCGGCAAGACCATCCTGGACTTCCTCAAGTCCGACGGCTTCGCCAACCGCAACTTCATGG
CGCTCATCCACGACGACAGCCTGACCTTCAAGGAGGACATCCAGAAGGCCCAGGTCTCGGGCCAGGGCGA
CAGCCTCCACGAGCACATCGCCAACCTGGCGGGCTCCCCGGCGATCAAGAAGGGCATCCTCCAGACCGTC
AAGGTCGTGGACGAGCTGGTCAAGGTGATGGGCCGCCACAAGCCCGAGAACATCGTGATCGAGATGGCCC
GGGAGAACCAGACCACCCAGAAGGGCCAGAAGAACTCGCGCGAGCGGATGAAGCGGATCGAGGAGGGCAT
CAAGGAGCTGGGCAGCCAGATCCTGAAGGAGCACCCGGTCGAGAACACCCAGCTCCAGAACGAGAAGCTG
TACCTCTACTACCTCCAGAACGGCCGCGACATGTACGTGGACCAGGAGCTGGACATCAACCGGCTGTCCG
ACTACGACGTCGACCACATCGTGCCGCAGTCCTTCCTGAAGGACGACTCGATCGACAACAAGGTCCTGAC
CCGCTCGGACAAGAACCGGGGCAAGTCCGACAACGTGCCCTCGGAGGAGGTCGTGAAGAAGATGAAGAAC
TACTGGCGCCAGCTGCTCAACGCCAAGCTCATCACCCAGCGCAAGTTCGACAACCTGACCAAGGCCGAGC
GGGGCGGCCTGAGCGAGCTGGACAAGGCGGGCTTCATCAAGCGCCAGCTGGTCGAGACCCGGGCGATCAC
CAAGCACGTGGCCCAGATCCTGGACTCCCGGATGAACACCAAGTACGACGAGAACGACAAGCTGATCCGC
GAGGTCAAGGTGATCACCCTCAAGAGCAAGCTGGTCTCCGACTTCCGCAAGGACTTCCAGTTCTACAAGG
TCCGGGAGATCAACAACTACCACCACGCCCACGACGCGTACCTGAACGCCGTCGTGGGCACCGCGCTGAT
CAAGAAGTACCCGAAGCTGGAGTCCGAGTTCGTCTACGGCGACTACAAGGTCTACGACGTGCGCAAGATG
ATCGCCAAGAGCGAGCAGGAGATCGGCAAGGCCACCGCGAAGTACTTCTTCTACTCCAACATCATGAACT
TCTTCAAGACCGAGATCACCCTGGCCAACGGCGAGATCCGCAAGCGGCCCCTGATCGAGACCAACGGCGA
GACCGGCGAGATCGTCTGGGACAAGGGCCGCGACTTCGCCACCGTCCGGAAGGTGCTGTCGATGCCGCAG
GTCAACATCGTGAAGAAGACCGAGGTGCAGACCGGCGGCTTCAGCAAGGAGTCCATCCTCCCCAAGCGCA
ACAGCGACAAGCTGATCGCCCGGAAGAAGGACTGGGACCCGAAGAAGTACGGCGGCTTCGACAGCCCCAC
CGTCGCCTACTCCGTGCTGGTCGTGGCGAAGGTCGAGAAGGGCAAGAGCAAGAAGCTGAAGTCCGTGAAG
GAGCTGCTCGGCATCACCATCATGGAGCGCTCCTCGTTCGAGAAGAACCCGATCGACTTCCTGGAGGCCA
AGGGCTACAAGGAGGTCAAGAAGGACCTCATCATCAAGCTGCCCAAGTACAGCCTGTTCGAGCTGGAGAA
CGGCCGCAAGCGGATGCTCGCCTCCGCGGGCGAGCTGCAAAAGGGCAACGAGCTGGCCCTCCCGTCGAAG
TACGTCAACTTCCTGTACCTCGCGTCCCACTACGAGAAGCTGAAGGGCTCGCCCGAGGACAACGAGCAGA
AGCAGCTCTTCGTGGAGCAGCACAAGCACTACCTGGACGAGATCATCGAGCAGATCAGCGAGTTCAGCAA
GCGCGTCATCCTGGCCGACGCGAACCTCGACAAGGTGCTGTCCGCCTACAACAAGCACCGCGACAAGCCG
ATCCGGGAGCAGGCGGAGAACATCATCCACCTGTTCACCCTCACCAACCTGGGTGCCCCGGCCGCCTTCA
AGTACTTCGACACCACCATCGACCGCAAGCGGTACACCTCCACCAAGGAGGTCCTCGACGCGACCCTGAT
CCACCAGAGCATCACCGGCCTGTACGAGACCCGCATCGACCTGAGCCAGCTGGGCGGCGACTCGGGCGGC
TCCACCAACCTGTCGGACATCATCGAGAAGGAGACCGGCAAGCAGCTGGTGATCCAGGAGTCCATCCTGA
TGCTGCCGGAGGAAGTGGAGGAAGTGATCGGCAACAAGCCGGAGTCGGACATCCTGGTGCACACCGCCTA
CGACGAGTCGACCGACGAGAACGTCATGCTGCTGACCTCGGACGCCCCGGAGTACAAGCCGTGGGCCCTG
GTCATCCAGGACTCCAACGGCGAGAACAAGATCAAGATGCTGTGAGAATTCAGATCTACGCGTTC
[179 nt withheld, positions 11266-11444]
AAGCTTGCATGCCTGCAGGTCGACGGATCTTTTCCGCTGCATAACCCTGCTTCGGGGTCATTATAGCGAT
TTTTTCGGTATATCCATCCTTTTTCGCACGATATACAGGATTTTGCCAAAGGGTTCGTGTAGACTTTCCT
TGGTGTATCCAACGGCGTCAGCCGGGCAGGATAGGTGAAGTAGGCCCACCCGCGAGCGGGTGTTCCTTCT
TCACTGTCCCTTATTCGCACCTGGCGGTGCTCAACGGGAATCCTGCTCTGCGAGGCTGGCCGGCTACCGC
CGGCGTAACAGATGAGGGCAAGCGGATGGCTGATGAAACCAAGCCAACCAGGAAGGGCAGCCCACCTATC
AAGGTGTACTGCCTTCCAGACGAACGAAGAGCGATTGAGGAAAAGGCGGCGGCGGCCGGCATGAGCCTGT
CGGCCTACCTGCTGGCCGTCGGCCAGGGCTACAAAATCACGGGCGTCGTGGACTATGAGCACGTCCGCGA
GCTGGCCCGCATCAATGGCGACCTGGGCCGCCTGGGCGGCCTGCTGAAACTCTGGCTCACCGACGACCCG
CGCACGGCGCGGTTCGGTGATGCCACGATCCTCGCCCTGCTGGCGAAGATCGAAGAGAAGCAGGACGAGC
TTGGCAAGGTCATGATGGGCGTGGTCCGCCCGAGGGCAGAGCCATGACTTTTTTAGCCGCTAAAACGGCC
GGGGGGTGCGCGTGATTGCCAAGCACGTCCCCATGCGCTCCATCAAGAAGAGCGACTTCGCGGAGCTGGT
GAAGTACATCACCGACGAGCAAGGCAAGACCGATCCCCGGGGACCTGCAGGTCGACTCTAGAGTTTTAGA
GCTAGAAATAGCAAGTTAAAATAAGGCTAGTCCGTTATCAACTTGAAAAAGTGGCACCGAGTCGGTGCTA
AAAAAAAACCCCGCCCCTGACAGGGCGGGGTTTTTTTTGTAGCCTCAGGAGTTGTAGCTGTTCACATTCG
AACGGTCTCTGCTTTGACAACATGCTGTGCGGTGTTGTAAAGTCGTGGCCGCTAGCTATTTACCCGCAGG
ACATATCCACGCCCTCCTACATCGAAGCTGAAAGCACGAGATTCTTCGCCCTCCGAGAGCTGCATCAGGT
CGGAGACGCTGTCGAACTTTTCGATCAGAAACTTCTCGACAGACGTCGCGGTGAGTTCAGGCTTTTTCAT
ATCTCATTGCCCCCGGACGAGCGTCTGCTCCGCCATTCGCCGTCCGCCGTGCCAATCGGATCAGCCGTCC
AAATGCGGGATTTTCGTTAGTCGGAGGCCAAACGGCATTGAGCGTCAGCATATCATCAGCGAGCTGAAGA
AAGACAATCCCCGATCCGCTCCACGTGTTGCCCCAGCAATCAGCGCGACCTTGCCCCTCCAACGTCATCT
CGTTCTCCGCTCATGAGCTCAGCCAATCGACTGGCGAGCGGCATCGCATTCTTCGCATCCCGCCTCTGGC
GGATGCAGGAAGATCAACGGATCTCGGCCCAGTTGACCCAGGGCTGTCGCCACAATGTCGCGGGAGCGGA
TCAACCGAGCAAAGGCATGACCGACTGGACCTTCCTTCTGAAGGCTCTTCTCCTTGAGCCACCTGTCCGC
CAAGGCAAAGCGCTCACAGCAGTGGTCATTCTCGAGATAATCGACGCGTACCAACTTGCCATCCTGAAGA
ATGGTGCAGTGTCTCGGCACCCCATAGGGAACCTTTGCCATCAACTCGGCAAGATGCAGCGTCGTGTTGG
CATCGTGTCCCACGCCGAGGAGAAGTACCTGCCCATCGAGTTCATGGACACGGGCGACCGGGCTTGCAGG
CGAGTGAGGTGGCAGGGGCAATGGATCAGAGATGATCTGCTCTGCCTGTGGCCCCGCTGCCGCAAAGGCA
AATGGATGGGCGCTGCGCTTTACATTTGGCAGGCGCCAGAATGTGTCAGAGACAACTCCAAGGTCCGGTG
TAACGGGCGACGTGGCAGGATCGAACGGCTCGTCGTCCAGACCTGACCACGAGGGCATGACGAGCGTCCC
TCCCGGACCCAGCGCAGCACGCAGGGCCTCGATCAGTCCAAGTGGCCCATCTTCGAGGGGCCGGACGCTA
CGGAAGGAGCTGTGGACCAGCAGCACACCGCCGGGGGTAACCCCAAGGTTGAGAAGCTGACCGATG
Features (pLannotate 1.2.2; 25 found; start..end, strand, type, name):
    250..268     -  promoter       T3 promoter: promoter for bacteriophage T3 RNA polymerase
    383..487     +  promoter       AmpR promoter: bla
    488..1348    +  CDS            AmpR: β-lactamase; bla; confers resistance to ampicillin, carbenicillin, and related antibiotics
   1519..2107    +  rep_origin     ori: high-copy-number ColE1/pMB1/pBR322/pUC origin of replication
   2292..2420    +  CDS            YPB1_ECOLX (fragment): Protein predicted: Swiss-Prot protein existence level 4. From Escherichia coli.
   2492..2626    -  polyA_signal   SV40 poly(A) signal: SV40 polyadenylation signal
   2622..2714    -  CDS            Y8KD_STRLI (fragment): Protein predicted: Swiss-Prot protein existence level 4. From Streptomyces lividans.
   3382..4749    -  CDS            rep: REP_STRLI - Protein inferred from homology: Swiss-Prot protein existence level 3. Essential for the autonomous replication of the plasmid pIJ101. From Streptomyces lividans.
   5381..5548    -  CDS            Y6KD_STRLI: Protein predicted: Swiss-Prot protein existence level 4. From Streptomyces lividans.
   5622..5717    -  CDS            kilB (fragment): KILB_STRLI - Protein predicted: Swiss-Prot protein existence level 4. Involved in plasmid transfer. From Streptomyces lividans.
   5712..5819    +  CDS            korA (fragment): KORA_STRLI - Protein predicted: Swiss-Prot protein existence level 4. Controls plasmid transfer and prevents the lethal effects of the tra/kilA gene. Repressor for the transcription of certain pIJ101 promoters, including those the from kilA and kilB loci. From Streptomyces lividans.
   5844..6145    +  promoter       rpsL promoter: promoter for the Xylanimonas cellulosilytica ribosomal protein S12 gene
   6146..6832    +  CDS            Apobec1: ABEC1_RAT - Experimental evidence at protein level: Swiss-Prot protein existence level 1. Catalytic component of the apolipoprotein B mRNA editing enzyme complex which is responsible for the postranscriptional editing of a CAA codon for Gln to a UAA codon for stop in the APOB mRNA. May also play a role in the epigenetic regulation of gene expression by participating in DNA demethylation. From Rattus norvegicus (Rat).
   6881..10981   +  CDS            cas9: CAS9_STRP1 - Also known as csn1 From Streptococcus pyogenes serotype M1.
  10994..11242   +  CDS            UGI: UNGI_BPPB2 - Experimental evidence at protein level: Swiss-Prot protein existence level 1. This protein binds specifically and reversibly to the host uracil-DNA glycosylase, preventing removal of uracil residues from PBS2 DNA by the host uracil-excision repair system. From Bacillus phage PBS2 (Bacteriophage PBS2).
  11266..11403   +  CDS            M13 gene VIII (fragment) (sequence withheld): pVIII; VIII; major coat protein
  11410..11444   +  terminator     fd terminator (fragment) (sequence withheld): central terminator from bacteriophage fd (Otsuka and Kunisawa, 1982)
  11445..11468   -  misc_feature   MCS (fragment): pUC18/19 multiple cloning site
  11608..11717   +  oriT           oriT: incP origin of transfer
  11750..12121   +  CDS            traJ: oriT-recognizing protein; traJ
  12159..12248   +  CDS            traI (fragment): TRAI6_ECOLX - Experimental evidence at protein level: Swiss-Prot protein existence level 1. The initiation process of transfer DNA synthesis requires the interaction of at least three plasmid-specific components (TraH, I, and J) at the transfer origin resulting in the assembly of a specialised nucleoprotein complex - the relaxosome. Site- and strand-specific cleavage at the transfer origin is dependent on TraI and TraJ. From Escherichia coli.
  12258..12277   -  misc_feature   MCS (fragment): pUC18/19 multiple cloning site
  12277..12352   +  misc_RNA       gRNA scaffold: guide RNA scaffold for the Streptococcus pyogenes CRISPR/Cas9 system
  12478..12634   -  CDS            HygR (fragment): aminoglycoside phosphotransferase from E. coli; aph(4)-Ia; confers resistance to hygromycin
  12866..56      -  CDS            ApmR (across the origin): aminoglycoside 3-N-acetyltransferase type IV ; aac(3)IV; confers resistance to apramycin (Paget and Davies, 1996)
