[The description below was written by a language model from this plasmid's Addgene catalogue record and pLannotate feature annotations shown in this document.]
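Description:
pSCBE3-HF is an E. coli–Streptomyces shuttle plasmid of about 13.6 kb, built on the pYH7 backbone, that delivers a cytosine base editor and a guide RNA scaffold into Streptomyces. In E. coli it replicates from a high-copy ColE1/pUC-type origin and is selected with ampicillin through the bla gene. In Streptomyces it is maintained by the pIJ101 replicon, annotated here as the rep gene together with neighbouring pIJ101 open reading frames and fragments of kilB and korA. Selection in that host relies on the apramycin resistance gene aac(3)IV. An incP oriT with traJ and a traI fragment allows the plasmid to be mobilised by conjugation from a suitable E. coli donor, the usual route into actinomycetes.

The payload is HF-BE3, a single fusion protein made up of rat APOBEC1 cytidine deaminase, Streptococcus pyogenes Cas9 and the phage PBS2 uracil glycosylase inhibitor (UGI). It is driven by the rpsL promoter from Xylanimonas cellulosilytica and followed by an fd terminator fragment. In BE3-type editors the Cas9 portion is a nickase that targets the deaminase to a protospacer, where it converts C to U. UGI then blocks uracil excision, so the change is fixed as a C-to-T substitution without a double-strand break. "HF" denotes a high-fidelity Cas9 variant intended to reduce off-target activity, although the specific mutations are not listed in the record. An S. pyogenes gRNA scaffold sits next to polylinker remnants, presumably so that a user-chosen spacer can be inserted. The promoter driving the guide is not annotated. Short hits such as the hygromycin resistance fragment, the SV40 poly(A) signal and the T3 promoter look like non-functional backbone remnants. The plasmid is intended for programmable point mutation in Streptomyces genomes, for example to introduce premature stop codons.
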