Addgene plasmid #133967: pSCBE3-HF
Purpose: Expresses HF-BE3 CRISPR base editor and gRNA scaffold in Streptomyces
Depositing lab: Yuhui Sun. Depositing organization: Wuhan University. Publication: Base editing in Streptomyces with Cas9-deaminase fusions. Zhong Z, Guo J, Deng L, Chen L, Wang J, Li S, Xu W, Deng Z, Sun Y. bioRxiv 630137 10.1101/630137.
Backbone
  Vector backbone: pYH7
  Backbone manufacturer: Yuhui Sun
  Vector type: CRISPR, Synthetic Biology
  Selectable markers: Apramycin for Streptomyces selection
Growth in bacteria
  Bacterial resistance: Ampicillin, 100 μg/mL
  Growth temperature: 37°C
  Growth strain: DH5alpha
  Copy number: High Copy
Gene/Insert
  Gene/Insert name: HF-BE3
  Species: Streptomyces
  Cloning method: Gibson Cloning
Terms and licenses: Academic/Nonprofit Terms; Industry Terms: Not Available to Industry
Depositor comments: Please visit https://www.biorxiv.org/content/10.1101/630137v1.full for bioRxiv preprint.
How to cite: pSCBE3-HF was a gift from Yuhui Sun (Addgene plasmid # 133967 ; http://n2t.net/addgene:133967 ; RRID:Addgene_133967)
